Addgene plasmid #186849: pTRE3G-FLAG-human cGAS-HA
Purpose: Doxycycline-dependent expression of human cGAS gene in mammalian cells by retroviral transduction
Depositing lab: Jonathan Kagan. Depositing organization: Boston Children's Hospital. Publication: Species-specific self-DNA detection mechanisms by mammalian cyclic GMP-AMP synthases. Mosallanejad K, Kennedy SN, Bahleda KM, Slavik KM, Zhou W, Govande AA, Hancks DC, Kranzusch PJ, Kagan JC. Sci Immunol. 2023 Jan 20;8(79):eabp9765. doi: 10.1126/sciimmunol.abp9765. Epub 2023 Jan 20. PubMed 36662885.
Backbone
  Vector backbone: pRetroX-TRE3G Vector
  Backbone manufacturer: Takara Bio
  Backbone size w/o insert (bp): 6600
  Vector type: Retroviral
  Selectable markers: Puromycin
Growth in bacteria
  Bacterial resistance: Ampicillin, 100 μg/mL
  Growth temperature: 37°C
  Growth strain: NEB Stable
  Copy number: High Copy
Gene/Insert
  Gene/Insert name: Human cGAS with N-terminal FLAG and C-terminal HA tag (alt name: cGAS)
  Species: H. sapiens (human)
  Insert size (bp): 1626
  Entrez Gene: Adamts1 (a.k.a. ADAM-TS1, ADAMTS, ADAMTS-1, C3-C5, METH-1, METH1)
  Promoter: TRE3G
  Tag / fusion protein: FLAG (N terminal on insert); HA (C terminal on insert)
  Cloning method: Ligation Independent Cloning
  Sequencing primers: 5′ pCEP_Fw (agagctcgtttagtgaaccg); 3′ MSCV_Rv (cagcggggctgctaaagcgcatgc)
Terms and licenses: Academic/Nonprofit Terms; Industry Terms: Not Available to Industry
Depositor comments: Contains Kozak sequence (gccacc) before start codon. Please visit https://www.biorxiv.org/content/10.1101/2022.03.09.483681v2 for bioRxiv preprint.
How to cite: pTRE3G-FLAG-human cGAS-HA was a gift from Jonathan Kagan (Addgene plasmid # 186849 ; http://n2t.net/addgene:186849 ; RRID:Addgene_186849)
