[The description below was written by a language model from this plasmid's Addgene catalogue record and pLannotate feature annotations shown in this document.]
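Description:
pTRE3G-FLAG-human cGAS-HA is a self-inactivating gammaretroviral transfer vector built on the pRetroX-TRE3G backbone, designed for doxycycline-dependent expression of human cGAS (cyclic GMP-AMP synthase) in mammalian cells after retroviral transduction. In bacteria it is maintained as a high-copy plasmid through a ColE1/pUC-type origin and selected with ampicillin via the β-lactamase gene. The sequenced plasmid is about 8.2 kb, consistent with the stated backbone plus the roughly 1.6 kb insert.

The viral portion begins with a hybrid 5' end in which the CMV enhancer and promoter are fused to a truncated LTR, driving strong genomic RNA transcription in packaging cells. This is followed by the Ψ packaging signal and a truncated, start-codon-deleted gag fragment that aids encapsidation. The 3' LTR carries a U3 deletion, so the integrated provirus lacks LTR promoter activity and expression depends on the internal promoters. The first of these, the TRE3G Tet-responsive promoter, controls the cGAS open reading frame, which is preceded by a Kozak sequence and carries an N-terminal FLAG tag and a C-terminal HA tag for detection or immunoprecipitation; the annotation's partial matches to 3xFLAG and 3xHA are short enough to correspond to single epitopes. Downstream, a mouse PGK promoter drives puromycin N-acetyltransferase for selecting transduced cells.

The Tet-On 3G transactivator is not encoded on this plasmid, so induction requires target cells that supply it separately. The catalogue's Entrez Gene link to Adamts1 appears to be an error, since both the insert name and the sequence annotation identify human CGAS. The construct was used in work comparing self-DNA detection by mammalian cGAS proteins.
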