Features (pLannotate 1.2.2; 20 found; start..end, strand, type, name):
    300..503     +  promoter       CMV promoter: human cytomegalovirus (CMV) immediate early promoter
    504..679     +  LTR            5' LTR (truncated): truncated long terminal repeat from Moloney murine sarcoma virus
    801..1075    +  misc_feature   MESV Ψ (fragment): packaging signal of murine embryonic stem cell virus
   1142..1558    +  CDS            gag (truncated): truncated Moloney murine leukemia virus (MMLV) gag gene lacking the start codon
   1598..1947    +  promoter       TRE3GV promoter: 3rd-generation Tet-responsive promoter that can be activated by binding of Tet-On® 3G, optimized for retroviral and lentiviral vectors
   1963..1986    +  CDS            3xFLAG (fragment): three tandem FLAG® epitope tags
   1987..3549    +  CDS            CGAS: CGAS_HUMAN - Also known as C6orf150 From Homo sapiens (Human).
   3550..3577    +  CDS            3xHA (fragment): three tandem HA epitope tags
   3610..4097    +  promoter       PGK promoter: mouse phosphoglycerate kinase 1 promoter
   4118..4717    +  CDS            PuroR: puromycin N-acetyltransferase; pac from Streptomyces alboniger; confers resistance to puromycin
   4784..4856    +  CDS            env (fragment): murine leukemia virus gPr80 envelope polyprotein precursor; env; proteolytically cleaved into gp70SU and p15TM subunits
   4898..5323    +  LTR            3' LTR (ΔU3): self-inactivating 3' long terminal repeat (LTR) from Moloney murine leukemia virus
   5392..5432    +  CDS            rop (fragment): Rop protein, which maintains plasmids at low copy number; rop
   5534..5572    +  misc_feature   bom (fragment): basis of mobility region from pBR322
   5589..5918    +  promoter       SV40 promoter: SV40 enhancer and early promoter
   5924..6025    +  misc_feature   bom (fragment): basis of mobility region from pBR322
   6211..6799    -  rep_origin     ori: high-copy-number ColE1/pMB1/pBR322/pUC origin of replication
   6970..7830    -  CDS            AmpR: β-lactamase; bla; confers resistance to ampicillin, carbenicillin, and related antibiotics
   7831..7935    -  promoter       AmpR promoter: bla
   8121..299     +  enhancer       CMV enhancer (across the origin): human cytomegalovirus immediate early enhancer
>Addgene plasmid #186849 | pTRE3G-FLAG-human cGAS-HA | addgene full sequence | sequence record 366038 | Addgene NGS Result
CATAACTTACGGTAAATGGCCCGCCTGGCTGACCGCCCAACGACCCCCGCCCATTGACGTCAATAATGAC
GTATGTTCCCATAGTAACGCCAATAGGGACTTTCCATTGACGTCAATGGGTGGAGTATTTACGGTAAACT
GCCCACTTGGCAGTACATCAAGTGTATCATATGCCAAGTACGCCCCCTATTGACGTCAATGACGGTAAAT
GGCCCGCCTGGCATTATGCCCAGTACATGACCTTATGGGACTTTCCTACTTGGCAGTACATCTACGTATT
AGTCATCGCTATTACCATGGTGATGCGGTTTTGGCAGTACATCAATGGGCGTGGATAGCGGTTTGACTCA
CGGGGATTTCCAAGTCTCCACCCCATTGACGTCAATGGGAGTTTGTTTTGGCACCAAAATCAACGGGACT
TTCCAAAATGTCGTAACAACTCCGCCCCATTGACGCAAATGGGCGGTAGGCGTGTACGGTGGGAGGTCTA
TATAAGCAGAGCTCAATAAAAGAGCCCACAACCCCTCACTCGGCGCGCCAGTCTTCCGATAGACTGCGTC
GCCCGGGTACCCGTATTCCCAATAAAGCCTCTTGCTGTTTGCATCCGAATCGTGGTCTCGCTGTTCCTTG
GGAGGGTCTCCTCTGAGTGATTGACTACCCACGACGGGGGTCTTTCATTTGGGGGCTCGTCCGGGATTTG
GAGACCCCTGCCCAGGGACCACCGACCCACCACCGGGAGGTAAGCTGGCCAGCAACTTATCTGTGTCTGT
CCGATTGTCTAGTGTCTATGTTTGATGTTATGCGCCTGCGTCTGTACTAGTTAGCTAACTAGCTCTGTAT
CTGGCGGACCCGTGGTGGAACTGACGAGTTCTGAACACCCGGCCGCAACCCTGGGAGACGTCCCAGGGAC
TTTGGGGGCCGTTTTTGTGGCCCGACCTGAGGAAGGGAGTCGATGTGGAATCCGACCCCGTCAGGATATG
TGGTTCTGGTAGGAGACGAGAACCTAAAACAGTTCCCGCCTCCGTCTGAATTTTTGCTTTCGGTTTGGAA
CCGAAGCCGCGCGTCTTGTCTGCTGCAGCGCTGCAGCATCGTTCTGTGTTGTCTCTGTCTGACTGTGTTT
CTGTATTTGTCTGAAAATTAGGGCCAGACTGTTACCACTCCCTTAAGTTTGACCTTAGGTCACTGGAAAG
ATGTCGAGCGGATCGCTCACAACCAGTCGGTAGATGTCAAGAAGAGACGTTGGGTTACCTTCTGCTCTGC
AGAATGGCCAACCTTTAACGTCGGATGGCCGCGAGACGGCACCTTTAACCGAGACCTCATCACCCAGGTT
AAGATCAAGGTCTTTTCACCTGGCCCGCATGGACACCCAGACCAGGTCCCCTACATCGTGACCTGGGAAG
CCTTGGCTTTTGACCCCCCTCCCTGGGTCAAGCCCTTTGTACACCCTAAGCCTCCGCCTCCTCTTCCTCC
ATCCGCCCCGTCTCTCCCCCTTGAACCTCCTCGTTCGACCCCGCCTCGATCCTCCCTTTATCCAGCCCTC
ACTCCTTCTCTAGGCGCCGGAATTGAAGATCTCGATGAGGCCCTTTCGTCTTCACTCGAGTTTACTCCCT
ATCAGTGATAGAGAACGTATGAAGAGTTTACTCCCTATCAGTGATAGAGAACGTATGCAGACTTTACTCC
CTATCAGTGATAGAGAACGTATAAGGAGTTTACTCCCTATCAGTGATAGAGAACGTATGACCAGTTTACT
CCCTATCAGTGATAGAGAACGTATCTACAGTTTACTCCCTATCAGTGATAGAGAACGTATATCCAGTTTA
CTCCCTATCAGTGATAGAGAACGTATGTCGAGGTAGGCGTGTACGGTGGGCGCCTATAAAAGCAGAGCTC
GTTTAGTGAACCGTCAGATCGCCTGGAGCAATTCCACAACACTTTTGTCTTATACTTGGATCCGCCACCA
TGGATTACAAGGATGACGACGATAAGCAGCCTTGGCACGGAAAGGCCATGCAGAGAGCTTCCGAGGCCGG
AGCCACTGCCCCCAAGGCTTCCGCACGGAATGCCAGGGGCGCCCCGATGGATCCCACCGAGTCTCCGGCT
GCCCCCGAGGCCGCCCTGCCTAAGGCGGGAAAGTTCGGCCCCGCCAGGAAGTCGGGATCCCGGCAGAAAA
AGAGCGCCCCGGACACCCAGGAGAGGCCGCCCGTCCGCGCAACTGGGGCCCGCGCCAAAAAGGCCCCTCA
GCGCGCCCAGGACACGCAGCCGTCTGACGCCACCAGCGCCCCTGGGGCAGAGGGGCTGGAGCCTCCTGCG
GCTCGGGAGCCGGCTCTTTCCAGGGCTGGTTCTTGCCGCCAGAGGGGCGCGCGCTGCTCCACGAAGCCAA
GACCTCCGCCCGGGCCCTGGGACGTGCCCAGCCCCGGCCTGCCGGTCTCGGCCCCCATTCTCGTACGGAG
GGATGCGGCGCCTGGGGCCTCGAAGCTCCGGGCGGTTTTGGAGAAGTTGAAGCTCAGCCGCGATGATATC
TCCACGGCGGCGGGGATGGTGAAAGGGGTTGTGGACCACCTGCTGCTCAGACTGAAGTGCGACTCCGCGT
TCAGAGGCGTCGGGCTGCTGAACACCGGGAGCTACTATGAGCACGTGAAGATTTCTGCACCTAATGAATT
TGATGTCATGTTTAAACTGGAAGTCCCCAGAATTCAACTAGAAGAATATTCCAACACTCGTGCATATTAC
TTTGTGAAATTTAAAAGAAATCCGAAAGAAAATCCTCTGAGTCAGTTTTTAGAAGGTGAAATATTATCAG
CTTCTAAGATGCTGTCAAAGTTTAGGAAAATCATTAAGGAAGAAATTAACGACATTAAAGATACAGATGT
CATCATGAAGAGGAAAAGAGGAGGGAGCCCTGCTGTAACACTTCTTATTAGTGAAAAAATATCTGTGGAT
ATAACCCTGGCTTTGGAATCAAAAAGTAGCTGGCCTGCTAGCACCCAAGAAGGCCTGCGCATTCAAAACT
GGCTTTCAGCAAAAGTTAGGAAGCAACTACGACTAAAGCCATTTTACCTTGTACCCAAGCATGCAAAGGA
AGGAAATGGTTTCCAAGAAGAAACATGGCGGCTATCCTTCTCTCACATCGAAAAGGAAATTTTGAACAAT
CATGGAAAATCTAAAACGTGCTGTGAAAACAAAGAAGAGAAATGTTGCAGGAAAGATTGTTTAAAACTAA
TGAAATACCTTTTAGAACAGCTGAAAGAAAGGTTTAAAGACAAAAAACATCTGGATAAATTCTCTTCTTA
TCATGTGAAAACTGCCTTCTTTCACGTATGTACCCAGAACCCTCAAGACAGTCAGTGGGACCGCAAAGAC
CTGGGCCTCTGCTTTGATAACTGCGTGACATACTTTCTTCAGTGCCTCAGGACAGAAAAACTTGAGAATT
ATTTTATTCCTGAATTCAATCTATTCTCTAGCAACTTAATTGACAAAAGAAGTAAAGAATTTCTGACAAA
GCAAATTGAATATGAAAGAAACAATGAGTTTCCAGTTTTTGATGAATTTTACCCATACGATGTTCCAGAT
TACGCTTGAGCGGCCGCGCCGGCGGGCCCGAATTCTACCGGGTAGGGGAGGCGCTTTTCCCAAGGCAGTC
TGGAGCATGCGCTTTAGCAGCCCCGCTGGGCACTTGGCGCTACACAAGTGGCCTCTGGCCTCGCACACAT
TCCACATCCACCGGTAGGCGCCAACCGGCTCCGTTCTTTGGTGGCCCCTTCGCGCCACCTTCTACTCCTC
CCCTAGTCAGGAAGTTCCCCCCCGCCCCGCAGCTCGCGTCGTGCAGGACGTGACAAATGGAAGTAGCACG
TCTCACTAGTCTCGTGCAGATGGACAGCACCGCTGAGCAATGGAAGCGGGTAGGCCTTTGGGGCAGCGGC
CAATAGCAGCTTTGCTCCTTCGCTTTCTGGGCTCAGAGGCTGGGAAGGGGTGGGTCCGGGGGCGGGCTCA
GGGGCGGGGCGGGCGCCCGAAGGTCCTCCGGAGGCCCGGCATTCTGCACGCTTCAAAAGCGCACGTCTGC
CGCGCTGTTCTCCTCTTCCTCATCTCCGGGCCTTTCGACCTGCAGCCCAAGCTTACCATGACCGAGTACA
AGCCCACGGTGCGCCTCGCCACCCGCGACGACGTCCCCAGGGCCGTACGCACCCTCGCCGCCGCGTTCGC
CGACTACCCCGCCACGCGCCACACCGTCGATCCGGACCGCCACATCGAGCGGGTCACCGAGCTGCAAGAA
CTCTTCCTCACGCGCGTCGGGCTCGACATCGGCAAGGTGTGGGTCGCGGACGACGGCGCCGCGGTGGCGG
TCTGGACCACGCCGGAGAGCGTCGAAGCGGGGGCGGTGTTCGCCGAGATCGGCCCGCGCATGGCCGAGTT
GAGCGGTTCCCGGCTGGCCGCGCAGCAACAGATGGAAGGCCTCCTGGCGCCGCACCGGCCCAAGGAGCCC
GCGTGGTTCCTGGCCACCGTCGGCGTCTCGCCCGACCACCAGGGCAAGGGTCTGGGCAGCGCCGTCGTGC
TCCCCGGAGTGGAGGCGGCCGAGCGCGCCGGGGTGCCCGCCTTCCTGGAGACCTCCGCGCCCCGCAACCT
CCCCTTCTACGAGCGGCTCGGCTTCACCGTCACCGCCGACGTCGAGGTGCCCGAAGGACCGCGCACCTGG
TGCATGACCCGCAAGCCCGGTGCCTGACGCCCGCCCCACGACCCGCAGCGCCCGACCGAAAGGAGCGCAC
GACCCCATGCATCGGCGTCTCGAGATATCAGTGGTCCAGGCTCTAGTTTTGACTCAACAATATCACCAGC
TGAAGCCTATAGAGTACGAGCCATAGATAAAATAAAAGATTTTATTTAGTCTCCAGAAAAAGGGGGGAAT
GAAAGACCCCACCTGTAGGTTTGGCAAGCTAGCTTAAGTAACGCCATTTTGCAAGGCATGGAAAAATACA
TAACTGAGAATAGAGAAGTTCAGATCAAGGTCAGGAACAGATGGAACAGGGTCGACCCTAGAGAACCATC
AGATGTTTCCAGGGTGCCCCAAGGACCTGAAATGACCCTGTGCCTTATTTGAACTAACCAATCAGTTCGC
TTCTCGCTTCTGTTCGCGCGCTTCTGCTCCCCGAGCTCAATAAAAGAGCCCACAACCCCTCACTCGGGGC
GCCAGTCCTCCGATTGACTGAGTCGCCCGGGTACCCGTGTATCCAATAAACCCTCTTGCAGTTGCATCCG
ACTTGTGGTCTCGCTGTTCCTTGGGAGGGTCTCCTCTGAGTGATTGACTACCCGTCAGCGGGGGTCTTTC
ATTTGGGGGCTCGTCCGGGATCGGGAGACCCCTGCCCAGGGACCACCGACCCACCACCGGGAGGTAAGCT
GGCTGCCTCGCGCGTTTCGGTGATGACGGTGAAAACCTCTGACACATGCAGCTCCCGGAGACGGTCACAG
CTTGTCTGTAAGCGGATGCCGGGAGCAGACAAGCCCGTCAGGGCGCGTCAGCGGGTGTTGGCGGGTGTCG
GGGCGCAGCCATGACCCAGTCACGTAGCGATAGCGGAGTGTAGATCCGGCTGTGGAATGTGTGTCAGTTA
GGGTGTGGAAAGTCCCCAGGCTCCCCAGCAGGCAGAAGTATGCAAAGCATGCATCTCAATTAGTCAGCAA
CCAGGTGTGGAAAGTCCCCAGGCTCCCCAGCAGGCAGAAGTATGCAAAGCATGCATCTCAATTAGTCAGC
AACCATAGTCCCGCCCCTAACTCCGCCCATCCCGCCCCTAACTCCGCCCAGTTCCGCCCATTCTCCGCCC
CATGGCTGACTAATTTTTTTTATTTATGCAGAGGCCGAGGCCGCCTCGGCCTCTGAGCTATTCCAGAAGT
AGTGAGGAGGCTTTTTTGGAGGCCTAGGCTTTTGCAAAAAGCTTACTGGCTTAACTATGCGGCATCAGAG
CAGATTGTACTGAGAGTGCACCATATGCGGTGTGAAATACCGCACAGATGCGTAAGGAGAAAATACCGCA
TCAGGCGCTCTTCCGCTTCCTCGCTCACTGACTCGCTGCGCTCGGTCGTTCGGCTGCGGCGAGCGGTATC
AGCTCACTCAAAGGCGGTAATACGGTTATCCACAGAATCAGGGGATAACGCAGGAAAGAACATGTGAGCA
AAAGGCCAGCAAAAGGCCAGGAACCGTAAAAAGGCCGCGTTGCTGGCGTTTTTCCATAGGCTCCGCCCCC
CTGACGAGCATCACAAAAATCGACGCTCAAGTCAGAGGTGGCGAAACCCGACAGGACTATAAAGATACCA
GGCGTTTCCCCCTGGAAGCTCCCTCGTGCGCTCTCCTGTTCCGACCCTGCCGCTTACCGGATACCTGTCC
GCCTTTCTCCCTTCGGGAAGCGTGGCGCTTTCTCATAGCTCACGCTGTAGGTATCTCAGTTCGGTGTAGG
TCGTTCGCTCCAAGCTGGGCTGTGTGCACGAACCCCCCGTTCAGCCCGACCGCTGCGCCTTATCCGGTAA
CTATCGTCTTGAGTCCAACCCGGTAAGACACGACTTATCGCCACTGGCAGCAGCCACTGGTAACAGGATT
AGCAGAGCGAGGTATGTAGGCGGTGCTACAGAGTTCTTGAAGTGGTGGCCTAACTACGGCTACACTAGAA
GGACAGTATTTGGTATCTGCGCTCTGCTGAAGCCAGTTACCTTCGGAAAAAGAGTTGGTAGCTCTTGATC
CGGCAAACAAACCACCGCTGGTAGCGGTGGTTTTTTTGTTTGCAAGCAGCAGATTACGCGCAGAAAAAAA
GGATCTCAAGAAGATCCTTTGATCTTTTCTACGGGGTCTGACGCTCAGTGGAACGAAAACTCACGTTAAG
GGATTTTGGTCATGAGATTATCAAAAAGGATCTTCACCTAGATCCTTTTAAATTAAAAATGAAGTTTTAA
ATCAATCTAAAGTATATATGAGTAAACTTGGTCTGACAGTTACCAATGCTTAATCAGTGAGGCACCTATC
TCAGCGATCTGTCTATTTCGTTCATCCATAGTTGCCTGACTCCCCGTCGTGTAGATAACTACGATACGGG
AGGGCTTACCATCTGGCCCCAGTGCTGCAATGATACCGCGAGACCCACGCTCACCGGCTCCAGATTTATC
AGCAATAAACCAGCCAGCCGGAAGGGCCGAGCGCAGAAGTGGTCCTGCAACTTTATCCGCCTCCATCCAG
TCTATTAATTGTTGCCGGGAAGCTAGAGTAAGTAGTTCGCCAGTTAATAGTTTGCGCAACGTTGTTGCCA
TTGCTGCAGGCATCGTGGTGTCACGCTCGTCGTTTGGTATGGCTTCATTCAGCTCCGGTTCCCAACGATC
AAGGCGAGTTACATGATCCCCCATGTTGTGCAAAAAAGCGGTTAGCTCCTTCGGTCCTCCGATCGTTGTC
AGAAGTAAGTTGGCCGCAGTGTTATCACTCATGGTTATGGCAGCACTGCATAATTCTCTTACTGTCATGC
CATCCGTAAGATGCTTTTCTGTGACTGGTGAGTACTCAACCAAGTCATTCTGAGAATAGTGTATGCGGCG
ACCGAGTTGCTCTTGCCCGGCGTCAACACGGGATAATACCGCGCCACATAGCAGAACTTTAAAAGTGCTC
ATCATTGGAAAACGTTCTTCGGGGCGAAAACTCTCAAGGATCTTACCGCTGTTGAGATCCAGTTCGATGT
AACCCACTCGTGCACCCAACTGATCTTCAGCATCTTTTACTTTCACCAGCGTTTCTGGGTGAGCAAAAAC
AGGAAGGCAAAATGCCGCAAAAAAGGGAATAAGGGCGACACGGAAATGTTGAATACTCATACTCTTCCTT
TTTCAATATTATTGAAGCATTTATCAGGGTTATTGTCTCATGAGCGGATACATATTTGAATGTATTTAGA
AAAATAAACAAATAGGGGTTCCGCGCACATTTCCCCGAAAAGTGCCACCTGACGTCTAAGAAACCATTAT
TATCATGACATTAACCTATAAAAATAGGCGTATCACGAGGCCCTTTCGTCTTCAAGAATTAGCTTGGCCA
TTGCATACGTTGTATCCATATCATAATATGTACATTTATATTGGCTCATGTCCAACATTACCGCCATGTT
GACATTGATTATTGACTAGTTATTAATAGTAATCAATTACGGGGTCATTAGTTCATAGCCCATATATGGA
GTTCCGCGTTA
